>Addgene plasmid #107363 | pNP1 AND input B | addgene full sequence | sequence record 209400 | Addgene NGS Result
GCTAGTGGTGCTAGCCCCGCGAAATTAATACGACTCACTATAGGGTCAGTGCCACAGCAGGCACTGAGCA
CAATTCTACTCCTATCTTTACAAATTACACTCATAAGTCCCTAGCATAACCCCTTGGGGCCTCTAAACGG
GTCTTGAGGGGTTTTTTGCTGAAAGGAGGAACTATATCCGGAAGCTTGGCACTGGCCGACCGGGGTCGAG
CACTGACTCGCTGCGCTCGGTCGTTCGGCTGCGGCGAGCGGTATCAGCTCACTCAAAGGCGGTAATACGG
TTATCCACAGAATCAGGGGATAACGCAGGAAAGAACATGTGAGCAAAAGGCCAGCAAAAGGCCAGGAACC
GTAAAAAGGCCGCGTTGCTGGCGTTTTTCCATAGGCTCCGCCCCCCTGACGAGCATCACAAAAATCGACG
CTCAAGTCAGAGGTGGCGAAACCCGACAGGACTATAAAGATACCAGGCGTTTCCCCCTGGAAGCTCCCTC
GTGCGCTCTCCTGTTCCGACCCTGCCGCTTACCGGATACCTGTCCGCCTTTCTCCCTTCGGGAAGCGTGG
CGCTTTCTCATAGCTCACGCTGTAGGTATCTCAGTTCGGTGTAGGTCGTTCGCTCCAAGCTGGGCTGTGT
GCACGAACCCCCCGTTCAGCCCGACCGCTGCGCCTTATCCGGTAACTATCGTCTTGAGTCCAACCCGCTA
AGACACGACTTATCGCCACTGGCAGCAGCCACTGGTAACAGGATTAGCAGAGCGAGGTATGTAGGCGGTG
CTACAGAGTTCTTGAAGTGGTGGCCTAACTACGGCTACACTAGAAGAACAGTATTTGGTATCTGCGCTCT
GCTGAAGCCAGTTACCTTCGGAAAAAGAGTTGGTAGCTCTTGATCCGGCAAACAAACCACCGCTGGTAGC
GGTGGTTTTTTTGTTTGCAAGCAGCAGATTACGCGCAGAAAAAAAGGATCTCAAGAAGATCCTTTGATCT
TTTCTACGGGGTCTGACGCTCAGTGGAACGAAAACTCACAGATCCGGGATTTTGGTCATGAGATTATCAA
AAAGGATCTTCACCTAGATCCTTTTAAATTAAAAATGAAGTTTTAAATCAATCTAAAGTATATATGAGTA
AACTTGGTCTGACAGTTACCAATGCTTAATCAGTGAGGCACCTATCTCAGCGATCTGTCTATTTCGTTCA
TCCATAGTTGCCTGACTCCCCGTCGTGTAGATAACTACGATACGGGAGGGCTTACCATCTGGCCCCAGTG
CTGCAATGATACCGCGAGACCCACGCTCACCGGCTCCAGATTTATCAGCAATAAACCAGCCAGCCGGAAG
GGCCGAGCGCAGAAGTGGTCCTGCAACTTTATCCGCCTCCATCCAGTCTATTAATTGTTGCCGGGAAGCT
AGAGTAAGTAGTTCGCCAGTTAATAGTTTGCGCAACGTTGTTGCCATTGCTACAGGCATCGTGGTGTCAC
GCTCGTCGTTTGGTATGGCTTCATTCAGCTCCGGTTCCCAACGATCAAGGCGAGTTACATGATCCCCCAT
GTTGTGCAAAAAAGCGGTTAGCTCCTTCGGTCCTCCGATCGTTGTCAGAAGTAAGTTGGCCGCAGTGTTA
TCACTCATGGTTATGGCAGCACTGCATAATTCTCTTACTGTCATGCCATCCGTAAGATGCTTTTCTGTGA
CTGGTGAGTACTCAACCAAGTCATTCTGAGAATAGTGTATGCGGCGACCGAGTTGCTCTTGCCCGGCGTC
AATACGGGATAATACCGCGCCACATAGCAGAACTTTAAAAGTGCTCATCATTGGAAAACGTTCTTCGGGG
CGAAAACTCTCAAGGATCTTACCGCTGTTGAGATCCAGTTCGATGTAACCCACTCGTGCACCCAACTGAT
CTTCAGCATCTTTTACTTTCACCAGCGTTTCTGGGTGAGCAAAAACAGGAAGGCAAAATGCCGCAAAAAA
GGGAATAAGGGCGACACGGAAATGTTGAATACTCATACTCTTCCTTTTTCAATATTATTGAAGCATTTAT
CAGGGTTATTGTCTCATGAGCGGATACATATTTGAATGTATTTAGAAAAATAAACAAATAGGGGTTCCGC
GCACATTTCCCCGAAAAGT
Features (pLannotate 1.2.2; 5 found; start..end, strand, type, name):
     26..44      +  promoter       T7 promoter: promoter for bacteriophage T7 RNA polymerase
    111..158     +  terminator     T7 terminator: transcription terminator for bacteriophage T7 RNA polymerase
    376..964     -  rep_origin     ori: high-copy-number ColE1/pMB1/pBR322/pUC origin of replication
   1136..1996    -  CDS            AmpR: β-lactamase; bla; confers resistance to ampicillin, carbenicillin, and related antibiotics
   1997..2101    -  promoter       AmpR promoter: bla
