[The description below was written by a language model from this plasmid's Addgene catalogue record and pLannotate feature annotations shown in this document.]
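Description:
pNP1 AND input B is a small (about 2.1 kb) bacterial expression plasmid built on the pNP1 cloning backbone. It is maintained in E. coli through a high-copy ColE1/pUC-type origin of replication and selected with ampicillin via a β-lactamase (AmpR) gene driven by its native bla promoter. These two elements, both on the reverse strand, make up most of the plasmid. The remainder is a very compact transcription unit.

That unit consists of a T7 promoter followed by a 66 bp insert, introduced by Gibson assembly, and then a T7 terminator. No coding sequence is annotated between the promoter and terminator, which suggests that the product is a short RNA transcribed by T7 RNA polymerase rather than a protein. The record identifies this insert as "input B" for a companion construct, the pNP1 AND gate sfGFP plasmid, and notes that the AND gate design derives from earlier work on ribocomputing devices, in which RNA molecules carry out logic operations. In such systems, a gate RNA encoding a reporter generally stays translationally silent until its cognate trigger RNAs base-pair with it, and an AND gate needs both inputs for output. By that logic, input B would be supplied together with an input A construct to switch on sfGFP. However, the record does not describe the mechanism or the insert's sequence features in detail.

The plasmid was deposited as part of a modular synthetic biology education kit, where it serves as one component for demonstrating RNA-based logic with a fluorescent readout.
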