Addgene plasmid #107363: pNP1 AND input B
Purpose: Input B for pNP1 AND gate sfGFP
Depositing lab: James Collins. Depositing organization: Massachusetts Institute of Technology. Publication: BioBits Explorer: A modular synthetic biology education kit. Huang A, Nguyen PQ, Stark JC, Takahashi MK, Donghia N, Ferrante T, Dy AJ, Hsu KJ, Dubner RS, Pardee K, Jewett MC, Collins JJ. Sci Adv. 2018 Aug 1;4(8):eaat5105. doi: 10.1126/sciadv.aat5105. eCollection 2018 Aug. PubMed 30083608.
Backbone
  Vector backbone: pNP1
  Backbone manufacturer: New England Biolabs (cloning vector)
  Backbone size w/o insert (bp): 2053
  Total vector size (bp): 2119
  Vector type: Bacterial Expression
Growth in bacteria
  Bacterial resistance: Ampicillin, 100 μg/mL
  Growth temperature: 37°C
  Growth strain: DH5alpha
  Copy number: High Copy
Gene/Insert
  Gene/Insert name: AND gate input B
  Insert size (bp): 66
  Promoter: T7
  Cloning method: Gibson Cloning
  Sequencing primers: 5′ CCCGCGAAATTAATACGACTCACTATAGG; 3′ AGTGCCAAGCTTCCGGATATAGTTC
Resource information
  A portion of this plasmid was derived from a plasmid made by: AND gate - Green, A.A., Kim, J., Ma, D., Silver, P.A., Collins, J.J., and Yin, P. (2017). Complex cellular logic computation using ribocomputing devices. Nature 548, 117–121.
Terms and licenses: Academic/Nonprofit Terms; Industry Terms: Not Available to Industry
How to cite: pNP1 AND input B was a gift from James Collins (Addgene plasmid # 107363 ; http://n2t.net/addgene:107363 ; RRID:Addgene_107363)
